Addgene plasmid #160918: pAGM9121_pCAT1
Purpose: Catalase 1 (CAT1) promoter module for episomal P. pastoris promoter shuffling
Depositing lab: Sylvestre Marillonnet. Depositing organization: Leibniz Institute of Plant Biochemistry (IPB). Publication: Improving the Heterologous Production of Fungal Peroxygenases through an Episomal Pichia pastoris Promoter and Signal Peptide Shuffling System. Pullmann P, Weissenborn MJ. ACS Synth Biol. 2021 Jun 2. doi: 10.1021/acssynbio.0c00641. PubMed 34075757.
Backbone
  Vector backbone: pAGM9121
  Vector type: Synthetic Biology
Growth in bacteria
  Bacterial resistance: Spectinomycin, 50 μg/mL
  Growth temperature: 37°C
  Growth strain: DH5alpha
  Copy number: High Copy
Gene/Insert
  Gene/Insert name: Catalase 1 promoter (alt name: CAT1)
  Species: Pichia pastoris
  Cloning method: Restriction Enzyme; 5′ cloning site Unknown (unknown if destroyed)
Terms and licenses: Academic/Nonprofit Terms; Industry Terms: Not Available to Industry
Depositor comments: Please visit https://www.biorxiv.org/content/10.1101/2020.12.23.424034v1 for bioRxiv preprint.
How to cite: pAGM9121_pCAT1 was a gift from Sylvestre Marillonnet (Addgene plasmid # 160918 ; http://n2t.net/addgene:160918 ; RRID:Addgene_160918)
