[The description below was written by a language model from this plasmid's Addgene catalogue record and pLannotate feature annotations shown in this document.]
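Description:
pAGM9121_pCAT1 is a small (about 2.6 kb) synthetic-biology part plasmid that stores the promoter of the Pichia pastoris catalase 1 gene (CAT1) as a reusable module. It is built on the pAGM9121 backbone, a vector generally used in modular Golden Gate-type cloning systems to hold individual basic parts, although the record lists the cloning method only as restriction enzyme-based and does not identify the cloning sites. The plasmid is maintained in E. coli at high copy number through a ColE1/pUC-type origin of replication and is selected with spectinomycin. That resistance is provided by an aadA aminoglycoside adenylyltransferase gene (annotated SmR), which confers resistance to both spectinomycin and streptomycin. The short Pc class 1 integron promoter fragment and the small gentamicin acetyltransferase fragment annotated just upstream appear to be remnants of the integron-derived cassette from which the marker originates. The Pc fragment may contribute to marker expression, but the gentamicin fragment is too short to represent a functional second marker.

The automated feature table annotates only these backbone elements. The CAT1 promoter insert itself is not called, and presumably lies in the unannotated remainder of the sequence. There are no yeast replication or selection elements annotated, consistent with this being a bacterial storage plasmid rather than an expression vector. According to the stated purpose, the promoter module is intended for an episomal P. pastoris promoter shuffling system, in which alternative promoter parts are combined with other modules, such as signal peptides and coding sequences, to screen for combinations that improve heterologous protein production. The associated work applied this to fungal peroxygenases.
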