Features (pLannotate 1.2.2; 4 found; start..end, strand, type, name):
     23..46      +  promoter       Pc promoter (fragment): intI1 (promoter lies within the coding sequence); class 1 integron promoter
    222..278     +  CDS            GmR (fragment): gentamycin acetyltransferase; aacC1; confers resistance to gentamycin
    289..1076    +  CDS            SmR (fragment): aminoglycoside adenylyltransferase (Murphy, 1985); aadA; confers resistance to spectinomycin and streptomycin
   1417..2005    +  rep_origin     ori: high-copy-number ColE1/pMB1/pBR322/pUC origin of replication
>Addgene plasmid #160918 | pAGM9121_pCAT1 | addgene full sequence | sequence record 316790 | Addgene NGS Result
GTGCCGAGGCACGAACCCAGTGGACATAAGCCTGTTCGGTTCGTAAGCTGTAATGCAAGTAGCGTATGCG
CTCACGCAACTGGTCCAGAACCTTGACCGAACGCAGCGGTGGTAACGGCGCAGTGGCGGTTTTCATGGCT
TGTTATGACTGTTTTTTTGGGGTACAGTCTATGCCTCGGGCATCCAAGCAGCAAGCGCGTTACGCCGTGG
GTCGATGTTTGATGTTATGGAGCAGCAACGATGTTACGCAGCAGGGCAGTCGCCCTAAAACAAAGTTAAA
CATCATGGGGGAAGCGGTGATCGCCGAAGTATCGACTCAACTATCAGAGGTAGTTGGCGTCATCGAGCGC
CATCTCGAACCGACGTTGCTGGCCGTACATTTGTACGGCTCCGCAGTGGATGGCGGCCTGAAGCCACACA
GCGATATTGATTTGCTGGTTACGGTGACCGTAAGGCTTGATGAAACAACGCGGCGAGCTTTGATCAACGA
CCTTTTGGAAACTTCGGCTTCCCCTGGAGAGAGCGAGATTCTCCGCGCTGTAGAAGTCACCATTGTTGTG
CACGACGACATCATTCCGTGGCGTTATCCAGCTAAGCGCGAACTGCAATTTGGAGAATGGCAGCGCAATG
ACATTCTTGCAGGTATCTTCGAGCCAGCCACGATCGACATTGATCTGGCTATCTTGCTGACAAAAGCAAG
AGAACATAGCGTTGCCTTGGTAGGTCCAGCGGCGGAGGAACTCTTTGATCCGGTTCCTGAACAGGATCTA
TTTGAGGCGCTAAATGAAACCTTAACGCTATGGAACTCGCCGCCCGACTGGGCTGGCGATGAGCGAAATG
TAGTGCTTACGTTGTCCCGCATTTGGTACAGCGCAGTAACCGGCAAAATCGCGCCGAAGGATGTCGCTGC
CGACTGGGCAATGGAGCGCCTGCCGGCCCAGTATCAGCCCGTCATACTTGAAGCTAGACAGGCTTATCTT
GGACAAGAAGAAGATCGCTTGGCCTCGCGCGCAGATCAGTTGGAAGAATTTGTCCATTACGTGAAAGGCG
AGATCACCAAGGTAGTCGGCAAATAATGTCTAGCTAGAAATTCGTTCAAGCCGACGCCGCTTCGCGGCGC
GGCTTAACTCAAGCGTTAGATGCACTAAGCACATAATTGCTCACAGCCAAACTATCAGGTCAAGTCTGCT
TTTATTATTTTTAAGCGTGCATAATAAGCCCTACACAAATTGGGAGATATATCATGCTGTCAGACCAAGT
TTACTCATATATACTTTAGATTGATTTAAAACTTCATTTTTAATTTAAAAGGATCTAGGTGAAGATCCTT
TTTGATAATCTCATGACCAAAATCCCTTAACGTGAGTTTTCGTTCCACTGAGCGTCAGACCCCGTAGAAA
AGATCAAAGGATCTTCTTGAGATCCTTTTTTTCTGCGCGTAATCTGCTGCTTGCAAACAAAAAAACCACC
GCTACCAGCGGTGGTTTGTTTGCCGGATCAAGAGCTACCAACTCTTTTTCCGAAGGTAACTGGCTTCAGC
AGAGCGCAGATACCAAATACTGTTCTTCTAGTGTAGCCGTAGTTAGGCCACCACTTCAAGAACTCTGTAG
CACCGCCTACATACCTCGCTCTGCTAATCCTGTTACCAGTGGCTGCTGCCAGTGGCGATAAGTCGTGTCT
TACCGGGTTGGACTCAAGACGATAGTTACCGGATAAGGCGCAGCGGTCGGGCTGAACGGGGGGTTCGTGC
ACACAGCCCAGCTTGGAGCGAACGACCTACACCGAACTGAGATACCTACAGCGTGAGCTATGAGAAAGCG
CCACGCTTCCCGAAGGGAGAAAGGCGGACAGGTATCCGGTAAGCGGCAGGGTCGGAACAGGAGAGCGCAC
GAGGGAGCTTCCAGGGGGAAACGCCTGGTATCTTTATAGTCCTGTCGGGTTTCGCCACCTCTGACTTGAG
CGTCGATTTTTGTGATGCTCGTCAGGGGGGCGGAGCCTATGGAAAAACGCCAGCAACGCGGCCTTTTTAC
GGTTCCTGCACTCTGTGGTCTCAAACGTAATCGAACTCCGAATGCGGTTCTCCTGTAACCTTAATTGTAG
CATAGATCACTTAAATAAACTCATGGCCTGACATCTGTACACGTTCTTATTGGTCTTTTAGCAATCTTGA
AGTCTTTCTATTGTTCCGGTCGGCATTACCTAATAAATTCGAATCGAGATTGCTAGTACCTGATATCATA
TGAAGTAATCATCACATGCAAGTTCCATGATACCCTCTACTAATGGAATTGAACAAAGTTTAAGCTTCTC
GCACGAGTCCGAATCCATACTATGCACCCCTCAAAGTTGGGATTAGTCAGGAAAGCTGAGCAATTAACTT
CCCTCGATTGGCCTGGACTTTTCGCTTAGCCTGCCGCAATCGGTAAGTTTCATTATCCCAGCGGGGTGAT
AGCCTCTGTTGCTCATCAGGCCAAAATCATATATAAGCTGTAGACCCAGCACTTCAATTACTTGAAATTC
ACCATAACACTTGCTCTAGTCAAGACTTACAATTAAATCATACAAAATGCGAGACCACGAA
